LOCUS       pC0.208 J23108_T 2282 bp ds-DNA circular SYN 18-MAR-2019
DEFINITION  synthetic circular DNA.
SOURCE      synthetic DNA construct
  ORGANISM  synthetic DNA construct
REFERENCE   1 (bases 1 to 2282)
  AUTHORS   Grant Gale
  TITLE     Direct Submission
  JOURNAL   Exported Monday, Mar 18, 2019 from SnapGene 4.3.4 to Vector NTI(R)
            format https://www.snapgene.com
COMMENT     VNTDATE|855792000|
COMMENT     VNTDBDATE|872467200|
COMMENT     VNTNAME|pC0.208 J23108_TSS.gb|
COMMENT     VNTAUTHORNAME|Grant Gale|
FEATURES             Location/Qualifiers
     source          1..2282
                     /organism="synthetic DNA construct"
                     /mol_type="other DNA"
                     /label=source
     misc_feature    249..252
                     /label=GGAG
     misc_feature    253..283
                     /label=Bba_J23108
     misc_feature    284..287
                     /label=TAGC
     CDS             514..1524
                     /codon_start=1
                     /label=Sm/Sp no DraIII
                     /label=Sm/Sp\no\DraIII
                     /label=SpecR
                     /note="vntifkey=4"
     misc_feature    join(1684..2282,1..16)
                     /label=rep (pMB1)
                     /label=rep\(pMB1)
                     /label=ori (pMB1)
                     /note="vntifkey=21"
ORIGIN
        1 aaacgccagc aacgcggcct ttttacggtt cctggccttt tgctggcctt ttgctcacat
       61 gttctttcct gcgttatccc ctgattctgt ggataaccgt attaccgcct ttgagtgagc
      121 tgataccgct cgccgcagcc gaacgaccga gcgcagcgag tcagtgagcg aggaagcgga
      181 agagcgccca atacgcaaac cgcctctccc cgcgcgttgg ccgattcatt aatcactctg
      241 tggtctctgg agctgacagc tagctcagtc ctaggtataa tgctagcaga gaccacgaag
      301 tggctcttca gtggacgaaa gggcctcgtg atacgcctat ttttataggt taatgtcatg
      361 ataataatgg tttcttagac gtcaggtggc acttttcggg gaaatgtgcg cggaacccct
      421 atttgtttat ttttctaaat acattcaaat atgtatccgc tcatgagaca ataaccctga
      481 taaatgcttc aataatattg aaaaaggaag agtatgcgct cacgcaactg gtccagaacc
      541 ttgaccgaac gcagcggtgg taacggcgca gtggcggttt tcatggcttg ttatgactgt
      601 ttttttgggg tacagtctat gcctcgggca tccaagcagc aagcgcgtta cgccgtgggt
      661 cgatgtttga tgttatggag cagcaacgat gttacgcagc agggcagtcg ccctaaaaca
      721 aagttaaaca tcatgaggga agcggtgatc gccgaagtat cgactcaact atcagaggta
      781 gttggcgtca tcgagcgcca tctcgaaccg acgttgctgg ccgtacattt gtacggctcc
      841 gcagtggatg gcggcctgaa gccacacagc gatattgatt tgctggttac ggtgaccgta
      901 aggcttgatg aaacaacgcg gcgagctttg atcaacgacc ttttggaaac ttcggcttcc
      961 cctggagaga gcgagattct ccgcgctgta gaagtcacca ttgttgtgca cgacgacatc
     1021 attccgtggc gttatccagc taagcgcgaa ctgcaatttg gagaatggca gcgcaatgac
     1081 attcttgcag gtatcttcga gccagccacg atcgacattg atctggctat cttgctgaca
     1141 aaagcaagag aacatagcgt tgccttggta ggtccagcgg cggaggaact ctttgatccg
     1201 gttcctgaac aggatctatt tgaggcgcta aatgaaacct taacgctatg gaactcgccg
     1261 cccgactggg ctggcgatga gcgaaatgta gtgcttacgt tgtcccgcat ttggtacagc
     1321 gcagtaaccg gcaaaatcgc gccgaaggat gtcgctgccg actgggcaat ggagcgcctg
     1381 ccggcccagt atcagcccgt catacttgaa gctagacagg cttatcttgg acaagaagaa
     1441 gatcgcttgg cctcgcgcgc agatcagttg gaagaatttg tccattacgt aaaaggcgag
     1501 atcaccaagg tagtcggcaa ataactgtca gaccaagttt actcatatat actttagatt
     1561 gatttaaaac ttcattttta atttaaaagg atctaggtga agatcctttt tgataatctc
     1621 atgaccaaaa tcccttaacg tgagttttcg ttccactgag cgtcagaccc cgtagaaaag
     1681 atcaaaggat cttcttgaga tccttttttt ctgcgcgtaa tctgctgctt gcaaacaaaa
     1741 aaaccaccgc taccagcggt ggtttgtttg ccggatcaag agctaccaac tctttttccg
     1801 aaggtaactg gcttcagcag agcgcagata ccaaatactg ttcttctagt gtagccgtag
     1861 ttaggccacc acttcaagaa ctctgtagca ccgcctacat acctcgctct gctaatcctg
     1921 ttaccagtgg ctgctgccag tggcgataag tcgtgtctta ccgggttgga ctcaagacga
     1981 tagttaccgg ataaggcgca gcggtcgggc tgaacggggg gttcgtgcac acagcccagc
     2041 ttggagcgaa cgacctacac cgaactgaga tacctacagc gtgagctatg agaaagcgcc
     2101 acgcttcccg aagggagaaa ggcggacagg tatccggtaa gcggcagggt cggaacagga
     2161 gagcgcacga gggagcttcc agggggaaac gcctggtatc tttatagtcc tgtcgggttt
     2221 cgccacctct gacttgagcg tcgatttttg tgatgctcgt caggggggcg gagcctatgg
     2281 aa
//
