>Addgene plasmid #119605 | pC0.208 | addgene full sequence | sequence record 250742 | Addgene NGS Result
AAACGCCAGCAACGCGGCCTTTTTACGGTTCCTGGCCTTTTGCTGGCCTTTTGCTCACATGTTCTTTCCT
GCGTTATCCCCTGATTCTGTGGATAACCGTATTACCGCCTTTGAGTGAGCTGATACCGCTCGCCGCAGCC
GAACGACCGAGCGCAGCGAGTCAGTGAGCGAGGAAGCGGAAGAGCGCCCAATACGCAAACCGCCTCTCCC
CGCGCGTTGGCCGATTCATTAATCACTCTGTGGTCTCTGGAGCTGACAGCTAGCTCAGTCCTAGGTATAA
TGCTAGCAGAGACCACGAAGTGGCTCTTCAGTGGACGAAAGGGCCTCGTGATACGCCTATTTTTATAGGT
TAATGTCATGATAATAATGGTTTCTTAGACGTCAGGTGGCACTTTTCGGGGAAATGTGCGCGGAACCCCT
ATTTGTTTATTTTTCTAAATACATTCAAATATGTATCCGCTCATGAGACAATAACCCTGATAAATGCTTC
AATAATATTGAAAAAGGAAGAGTATGCGCTCACGCAACTGGTCCAGAACCTTGACCGAACGCAGCGGTGG
TAACGGCGCAGTGGCGGTTTTCATGGCTTGTTATGACTGTTTTTTTTTGGGGTACAGTCTATGCCTCGGG
CATCCAAGCAGCAAGCGCGTTACGCCGTGGGTCGATGTTTGATGTTATGGAGCAGCAACGATGTTACGCA
GCAGGGCAGTCGCCCTAAAACAAAGTTAAACATCATGAGGGAAGCGGTGATCGCCGAAGTATCGACTCAA
CTATCAGAGGTAGTTGGCGTCATCGAGCGCCATCTCGAACCGACGTTGCTGGCCGTACATTTGTACGGCT
CCGCAGTGGATGGCGGCCTGAAGCCACACAGCGATATTGATTTGCTGGTTACGGTGACCGTAAGGCTTGA
TGAAACAACGCGGCGAGCTTTGATCAACGACCTTTTGGAAACTTCGGCTTCCCCTGGAGAGAGCGAGATT
CTCCGCGCTGTAGAAGTCACCATTGTTGTGCACGACGACATCATTCCGTGGCGTTATCCAGCTAAGCGCG
AACTGCAATTTGGAGAATGGCAGCGCAATGACATTCTTGCAGGTATCTTCGAGCCAGCCACGATCGACAT
TGATCTGGCTATCTTGCTGACAAAAGCAAGAGAACATAGCGTTGCCTTGGTAGGTCCAGCGGCGGAGGAA
CTCTTTGATCCGGTTCCTGAACAGGATCTATTTGAGGCGCTAAATGAAACCTTAACGCTATGGAACTCGC
CGCCCGACTGGGCTGGCGATGAGCGAAATGTAGTGCTTACGTTGTCCCGCATTTGGTACAGCGCAGTAAC
CGGCAAAATCGCGCCGAAGGATGTCGCTGCCGACTGGGCAATGGAGCGCCTGCCGGCCCAGTATCAGCCC
GTCATACTTGAAGCTAGACAGGCTTATCTTGGACAAGAAGAAGATCGCTTGGCCTCGCGCGCAGATCAGT
TGGAAGAATTTGTCCATTACGTAAAAGGCGAGATCACCAAGGTAGTCGGCAAATAACTGTCAGACCAAGT
TTACTCATATATACTTTAGATTGATTTAAAACTTCATTTTTAATTTAAAAGGATCTAGGTGAAGATCCTT
TTTGATAATCTCATGACCAAAATCCCTTAACGTGAGTTTTCGTTCCACTGAGCGTCAGACCCCGTAGAAA
AGATCAAAGGATCTTCTTGAGATCCTTTTTTTCTGCGCGTAATCTGCTGCTTGCAAACAAAAAAACCACC
GCTACCAGCGGTGGTTTGTTTGCCGGATCAAGAGCTACCAACTCTTTTTCCGAAGGTAACTGGCTTCAGC
AGAGCGCAGATACCAAATACTGTTCTTCTAGTGTAGCCGTAGTTAGGCCACCACTTCAAGAACTCTGTAG
CACCGCCTACATACCTCGCTCTGCTAATCCTGTTACCAGTGGCTGCTGCCAGTGGCGATAAGTCGTGTCT
TACCGGGTTGGACTCAAGACGATAGTTACCGGATAAGGCGCAGCGGTCGGGCTGAACGGGGGGTTCGTGC
ACACAGCCCAGCTTGGAGCGAACGACCTACACCGAACTGAGATACCTACAGCGTGAGCTATGAGAAAGCG
CCACGCTTCCCGAAGGGAGAAAGGCGGACAGGTATCCGGTAAGCGGCAGGGTCGGAACAGGAGAGCGCAC
GAGGGAGCTTCCAGGGGGAAACGCCTGGTATCTTTATAGTCCTGTCGGGTTTCGCCACCTCTGACTTGAG
CGTCGATTTTTGTGATGCTCTTCAGGGGGGCGGAGCCTATGGAA
Features (pLannotate 1.2.2; 8 found; start..end, strand, type, name):
     49..182     +  rep_origin     RSF ori (fragment): Plasmids containing the RSF 1030 origin of replication can be propagated in E. coli cells that contain additional plasmids with compatible origins.
    184..233     +  CDS            lacI (fragment): lac repressor; lacI; The lac repressor binds to the lac operator to inhibit transcription in E. coli. This inhibition can be relieved by adding lactose or isopropyl-β-D-thiogalactopyranoside (IPTG).
    254..287     +  promoter       J23119 promoter: bacterial promoter (Registry of Standard Biological Parts BBa J23119)
    409..513     +  promoter       AmpR promoter: bla
    504..584     -  CDS            int (fragment): INT2_ECOLX - Protein inferred from homology: Swiss-Prot protein existence level 3. Putative integrase believed to be involved in the insertion of antibiotic resistance genes into plasmids and transposons. From Escherichia coli.
    672..728     +  CDS            GmR (fragment): gentamycin acetyltransferase; aacC1; confers resistance to gentamycin
    735..1523    +  CDS            aadA: S3AD_ECOLX - Experimental evidence at protein level: Swiss-Prot protein existence level 1. Mediates bacterial resistance to the antibiotics streptomycin and spectinomycin. From Escherichia coli.
   1697..1       +  rep_origin     ori (across the origin): high-copy-number ColE1/pMB1/pBR322/pUC origin of replication
