[The description below was written by a language model from this plasmid's Addgene catalogue record, the feature table of its GenBank file and pLannotate feature annotations shown in this document.]
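Description:
pC0.208 is a Level 0 part plasmid from the CyanoGate modular cloning suite, a Golden Gate toolkit that extends the plant MoClo syntax to the engineering of cyanobacteria. It is built on the small pICH41295 acceptor backbone (about 2.2 kb, giving a total of roughly 2.28 kb) and is maintained in E. coli as a high-copy plasmid through a pMB1/ColE1-type origin. Selection is by spectinomycin, conferred by an aadA streptomycin/spectinomycin resistance gene, which the automated annotation places downstream of an AmpR (bla) promoter. The other short hits from the automated annotation (fragments of an RSF origin, lacI, an integrase and a gentamicin resistance gene) appear to be partial matches to backbone or resistance-cassette sequence rather than functional elements.

The payload is a 31 bp synthetic insert, J23108_TSS, corresponding to BBa_J23108, a member of the Anderson family of constitutive bacterial promoters. The annotation software labels this region as the closely related family consensus J23119, which reflects sequence similarity rather than a discrepancy in the part. The "TSS" designation indicates a promoter part that ends at the transcription start site, so that no promoter-derived 5′ untranslated sequence is carried into the assembled transcript. The part was inserted through BpiI sites that were destroyed during cloning and is flanked by the four-base overhangs GGAG and TAGC, which define its position in the assembly syntax. It carries no coding sequence, reporter or terminator of its own. It serves as a standardised building block to be combined with other Level 0 parts into Level 1 transcription units. The record does not state which downstream part types it is meant to pair with.
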