Addgene plasmid #119605: pC0.208
Purpose: Level 0 part. TSS promoter
Depositing lab: Alistair McCormick. Depositing organization: University of Edinburgh. Publication: CyanoGate: A Modular Cloning Suite for Engineering Cyanobacteria Based on the Plant MoClo Syntax. Vasudevan R, Gale GAR, Schiavon AA, Puzorjov A, Malin J, Gillespie MD, Vavitsas K, Zulkower V, Wang B, Howe CJ, Lea-Smith DJ, McCormick AJ. Plant Physiol. 2019 May;180(1):39-55. doi: 10.1104/pp.18.01401. Epub 2019 Feb 28. PubMed 30819783.
Backbone
  Vector backbone: PICH41295
  Backbone size w/o insert (bp): 2247
  Vector type: Synthetic Biology
Growth in bacteria
  Bacterial resistance: Spectinomycin, 50 μg/mL
  Growth temperature: 37°C
  Growth strain: DH5alpha
  Copy number: High Copy
Gene/Insert
  Gene/Insert name: J23108_TSS
  Species: Synthetic
  Insert size (bp): 31
  Cloning method: Restriction Enzyme; 5′ cloning site BpiI (destroyed during cloning); 3′ cloning site BpiI (destroyed during cloning)
  Sequencing primers: 5′ ttgagtgagctgataccgct; 3′ GTCTCATGAGCGGATACATATTTGAATG
Terms and licenses: Academic/Nonprofit Terms; Industry Terms: Not Available to Industry
Depositor comments: Please visit https://www.biorxiv.org/content/10.1101/426700v1 for bioRxiv preprint.
How to cite: pC0.208 was a gift from Alistair McCormick (Addgene plasmid # 119605 ; http://n2t.net/addgene:119605 ; RRID:Addgene_119605)
