>Addgene plasmid #119605 | pC0.208 | addgene partial sequence | sequence record 248287 | J23108_TSS
CTGACAGCTAGCTCAGTCCTAGGTATAATGC
